Addgene plasmid #164851: p274 EF1a_EGFP_hH11
Purpose: EGFP-expression vector for human H11 locus
Depositing lab: Philip Jordan. Depositing organization: Johns Hopkins School of Public Health. Publication: Adaptation of Human Testicular Niche Cells for Pluripotent Stem Cell and Testis Development Research. Pryzhkova MV, Jordan PW. Tissue Eng Regen Med. 2020 Apr;17(2):223-235. doi: 10.1007/s13770-020-00240-0. Epub 2020 Feb 29. PubMed 32114677.
Backbone
  Vector backbone: PS100010
  Backbone manufacturer: Origene
  Backbone size w/o insert (bp): 2848
  Total vector size (bp): 8311
  Vector type: Mammalian Expression
  Selectable markers: Puromycin
Growth in bacteria
  Bacterial resistance: Ampicillin, 100 μg/mL
  Growth temperature: 37°C
  Growth strain: DH5alpha
  Copy number: High Copy
Gene/Insert
  Gene/Insert name: EGFP
  Insert size (bp): 720
  Promoter: EF1-alpha
  Cloning method: Ligation Independent Cloning
  Sequencing primers: 5′ none; 3′ none
Terms and licenses: Academic/Nonprofit Terms; Industry Terms: Not Available to Industry
Depositor comments: EGFP is subcloned from Addgene #13776 pCAG-Cre:GFP EF1-alpha is subcloned from pRAIDRS-P10 R. Brosh et al., Nat. Com. 2016 loxP-Puro-loxP cassette is subcloned from Addgene #22208 TV-hPITX3-Reverse
How to cite: p274 EF1a_EGFP_hH11 was a gift from Philip Jordan (Addgene plasmid # 164851 ; http://n2t.net/addgene:164851 ; RRID:Addgene_164851)
