[The description below was written by a language model from this plasmid's Addgene catalogue record and pLannotate feature annotations shown in this document.]
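Description:
p274 EF1a_EGFP_hH11 is a mammalian expression and targeting plasmid of about 8.3 kb, built on the small Origene PS100010 backbone and intended to place an EGFP expression cassette at the human H11 locus. In bacteria it is maintained as a high-copy plasmid through a ColE1/pUC-type origin and selected with ampicillin via the β-lactamase gene. The backbone also carries an f1 phage origin and remnants of the lac region (lac promoter/operator, CAP site, lacZα and lacI fragments) that have no role in the payload.

The payload begins with the human EF-1α core promoter and its intron A, which together give strong constitutive transcription of a 720 bp EGFP coding sequence. This is followed by a β-globin-derived 3′ region with the rabbit β-globin polyadenylation signal; the short "HBB" hit annotated there most likely reflects that globin sequence rather than a separate gene. Immediately downstream is a selection cassette made of the mouse PGK promoter, puromycin N-acetyltransferase and the PGK poly(A) signal. It is flanked by two loxP sites in the same orientation, so Cre recombinase can excise the marker once puromycin-resistant cells have been isolated, leaving only the EGFP unit.

The unannotated stretch upstream of the EF-1α promoter and the region after the second loxP site, where only small spurious-looking human protein fragment matches are called, are plausibly the H11 homology arms. However, the record does not explicitly annotate the arms or state how the locus is to be cut. According to the depositor, the EGFP, EF-1α and floxed puromycin parts were subcloned from other plasmids. The construct serves to generate stable, constitutively fluorescent human cells, and the associated work concerns pluripotent stem cell and testis research.
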