Features (pLannotate 1.2.2; 22 found; start..end, strand, type, name):
     11..27      -  protein_bind   lac operator: The lac repressor binds to the lac operator to inhibit transcription in E. coli. This inhibition can be relieved by adding lactose or isopropyl-β-D-thiogalactopyranoside (IPTG). lac repressor encoded by lacI
     35..65      -  promoter       lac promoter: promoter for the E. coli lac operon
     80..101     -  protein_bind   CAP binding site: CAP binding activates transcription in the presence of cAMP. E. coli catabolite activator protein
    114..206     -  CDS            lacI (fragment): lac repressor; lacI; The lac repressor binds to the lac operator to inhibit transcription in E. coli. This inhibition can be relieved by adding lactose or isopropyl-β-D-thiogalactopyranoside (IPTG).
    389..977     -  rep_origin     ori: high-copy-number ColE1/pMB1/pBR322/pUC origin of replication
   1148..2008    -  CDS            AmpR: β-lactamase; bla; confers resistance to ampicillin, carbenicillin, and related antibiotics
   2009..2113    -  promoter       AmpR promoter: bla
   2140..2568    +  rep_origin     f1 ori (sequence partly withheld): f1 bacteriophage origin of replication; arrow indicates direction of (+) strand synthesis
   2599..2753    -  CDS            lacZα (fragment): LacZα fragment of β-galactosidase; lacZ fragment
   3587..3798    +  promoter       EF-1α core promoter: core promoter for human elongation factor EF-1α
   3799..4737    +  intron         EF-1α intron A: intron upstream of the start codon of human EF-1α
   4766..5485    +  CDS            EGFP: the original enhanced GFP (Yang et al., 1996) mammalian codon-optimized
   5495..5566    +  CDS            HBB (fragment): HBB_PONPY - Experimental evidence at transcript level: Swiss-Prot protein existence level 2. Involved in oxygen transport from the lung to the various peripheral tissues. From Pongo pygmaeus (Bornean orangutan).
   5637..5692    +  polyA_signal   β-globin poly(A) signal: rabbit β-globin polyadenylation signal (Gil and Proudfoot, 1987)
   5752..5785    +  protein_bind   loxP: Cre-mediated recombination occurs in the 8-bp core sequence (GCATACAT). Cre recombinase
   5822..6321    +  promoter       PGK promoter: mouse phosphoglycerate kinase 1 promoter
   6361..6960    +  CDS            PuroR: puromycin N-acetyltransferase; pac from Streptomyces alboniger; confers resistance to puromycin
   7038..7490    +  polyA_signal   PGK poly(A) signal: mouse phosphoglycerate kinase 1 polyadenylation signal
   7541..7574    +  protein_bind   loxP: Cre-mediated recombination occurs in the 8-bp core sequence (GCATACAT). Cre recombinase
   7727..7861    +  CDS            C9orf85 (fragment): CI085_HUMAN - Experimental evidence at protein level: Swiss-Prot protein existence level 1. From Homo sapiens (Human).
   7873..7974    -  CDS            NANOGNB (fragment): NANGN_HUMAN - Experimental evidence at transcript level: Swiss-Prot protein existence level 2. From Homo sapiens (Human).
   8076..8252    -  CDS            C16orf89 (fragment): CP089_HUMAN - Experimental evidence at protein level: Swiss-Prot protein existence level 1. From Homo sapiens (Human).
>Addgene plasmid #164851 | p274 EF1a_EGFP_hH11 | addgene full sequence | sequence record 326374 | Addgene NGS Result
CTGTGTGAAATTGTTATCCGCTCACAATTCCACACAACATACGAGCCGGAAGCATAAAGTGTAAAGCCTG
GGGTGCCTAATGAGTGAGCTAACTCACATTAATTGCGTTGCGCTCACTGCCCGCTTTCCAGTCGGGAAAC
CTGTCGTGCCAGCTGCATTAATGAATCGGCCAACGCGCGGGGAGAGGCGGTTTGCGTATTGGGCGCTCTT
CCGCTTCCTCGCTCACTGACTCGCTGCGCTCGGTCGTTCGGCTGCGGCGAGCGGTATCAGCTCACTCAAA
GGCGGTAATACGGTTATCCACAGAATCAGGGGATAACGCAGGAAAGAACATGTGAGCAAAAGGCCAGCAA
AAGGCCAGGAACCGTAAAAAGGCCGCGTTGCTGGCGTTTTTCCATAGGCTCCGCCCCCCTGACGAGCATC
ACAAAAATCGACGCTCAAGTCAGAGGTGGCGAAACCCGACAGGACTATAAAGATACCAGGCGTTTCCCCC
TGGAAGCTCCCTCGTGCGCTCTCCTGTTCCGACCCTGCCGCTTACCGGATACCTGTCCGCCTTTCTCCCT
TCGGGAAGCGTGGCGCTTTCTCATAGCTCACGCTGTAGGTATCTCAGTTCGGTGTAGGTCGTTCGCTCCA
AGCTGGGCTGTGTGCACGAACCCCCCGTTCAGCCCGACCGCTGCGCCTTATCCGGTAACTATCGTCTTGA
GTCCAACCCGGTAAGACACGACTTATCGCCACTGGCAGCAGCCACTGGTAACAGGATTAGCAGAGCGAGG
TATGTAGGCGGTGCTACAGAGTTCTTGAAGTGGTGGCCTAACTACGGCTACACTAGAAGAACAGTATTTG
GTATCTGCGCTCTGCTGAAGCCAGTTACCTTCGGAAAAAGAGTTGGTAGCTCTTGATCCGGCAAACAAAC
CACCGCTGGTAGCGGTGGTTTTTTTGTTTGCAAGCAGCAGATTACGCGCAGAAAAAAAGGATCTCAAGAA
GATCCTTTGATCTTTTCTACGGGGTCTGACGCTCAGTGGAACGAAAACTCACGTTAAGGGATTTTGGTCA
TGAGATTATCAAAAAGGATCTTCACCTAGATCCTTTTAAATTAAAAATGAAGTTTTAAATCAATCTAAAG
TATATATGAGTAAACTTGGTCTGACAGTTACCAATGCTTAATCAGTGAGGCACCTATCTCAGCGATCTGT
CTATTTCGTTCATCCATAGTTGCCTGACTCCCCGTCGTGTAGATAACTACGATACGGGAGGGCTTACCAT
CTGGCCCCAGTGCTGCAATGATACCGCGAGACCCACGCTCACCGGCTCCAGATTTATCAGCAATAAACCA
GCCAGCCGGAAGGGCCGAGCGCAGAAGTGGTCCTGCAACTTTATCCGCCTCCATCCAGTCTATTAATTGT
TGCCGGGAAGCTAGAGTAAGTAGTTCGCCAGTTAATAGTTTGCGCAACGTTGTTGCCATTGCTACAGGCA
TCGTGGTGTCACGCTCGTCGTTTGGTATGGCTTCATTCAGCTCCGGTTCCCAACGATCAAGGCGAGTTAC
ATGATCCCCCATGTTGTGCAAAAAAGCGGTTAGCTCCTTCGGTCCTCCGATCGTTGTCAGAAGTAAGTTG
GCCGCAGTGTTATCACTCATGGTTATGGCAGCACTGCATAATTCTCTTACTGTCATGCCATCCGTAAGAT
GCTTTTCTGTGACTGGTGAGTACTCAACCAAGTCATTCTGAGAATAGTGTATGCGGCGACCGAGTTGCTC
TTGCCCGGCGTCAATACGGGATAATACCGCGCCACATAGCAGAACTTTAAAAGTGCTCATCATTGGAAAA
CGTTCTTCGGGGCGAAAACTCTCAAGGATCTTACCGCTGTTGAGATCCAGTTCGATGTAACCCACTCGTG
CACCCAACTGATCTTCAGCATCTTTTACTTTCACCAGCGTTTCTGGGTGAGCAAAAACAGGAAGGCAAAA
TGCCGCAAAAAAGGGAATAAGGGCGACACGGAAATGTTGAATACTCATACTCTTCCTTTTTCAATATTAT
TGAAGCATTTATCAGGGTTATTGTCTCATGAGCGGATACATATTTGAATGTATTTAGAAAAATAAACAAA
TAGGGGTTCCGCGCACATTTCCCCGAAAAGTGCCACCTG
[124 nt withheld, positions 2140-2263]
C
[91 nt withheld, positions 2265-2355]
A
[49 nt withheld, positions 2357-2405]
CCTTTGACGTTGGAGTCCACGTTCTTT
[37 nt withheld, positions 2433-2469]
ACCCTATCTCGGTCTATTCTTTTGATTTATAAGGGATTTTGCCGATTTCGGCCTATTGGTTAAAAAATGA
GCTGATTTAACAAAAATTTAACGCGAATTTTAACAAAATATTAACGCTTACAATTTCCATTCGCCATTCA
GGCTGCGCAACTGTTGGGAAGGGCGATCGGTGCGGGCCTCTTCGCTATTACGCCAGCTGGCGAAAGGGGG
ATGTGCTGCAAGGCGATTAAGTTGGGTAACGCCAGGGTTTTCCCAGTCACGACGTTGTAAAACGACGGCC
AGTGCCAAGCTGATCTATACATTGAATCAATATTGGCAATTAGCCATATTAGTCATTGGTTATATAGCAT
AAATCAATATTGGCTATTGGCCATTGCATACGTTTCTTGTGAACTCATCTCGTGCCTGCAAGACATCAAA
AGTTTCTCCAAAGACATCCCTTCCTCTCTGCCCTCATCCTATATCAAGGTCTTAGCTCCTTGAAGACTGC
ATTAATGTGTCTTTTGCCTTCATCCCCCCCCCACCCTCCCGCTTCCTCTAGTCCTTGTGTTTACCAAAAT
ACTTTTGCTAAAACCTGTATGTCTAGCTTCTGCTGATACTCTTAGCAATACTCCCTTATTTCCTTCTGGC
GCCATTTGCCAATCACCAGCTAATGGCTTTGCTCTTTGCATGGTACCTGTTTCTGTCCTACTAGCTTCTA
GTCTGAAAAGGAAGCCTTTACTAGCAGCTTCAACCCAGTCCTCCTTACCTTGCACCTATTAACGTTGGTT
CAACATGAAGGGGAAGTAAGATAAGTGGAAGAGGATACACAGGAAAGGTGGAACTGGATTCAGGTATCTG
TGTTCTGCCATTGACACTTGGGACTGCGTTCCAGCTTCCACCTGTGGAAACCAGAAAGCATTTGCCAAAA
ATTCTAAACAGAGGGTCTATTTCTGAAGCTGAGGAATCACATGGAGTGAATAGCATGGGGGAAGGGGATT
ACTAATGAGGCTGAAAGAAAAGTACCAGGAAGAGACTGACTTCATGCATAATCCATAAAGCCAGGTTTTC
TTGAAAGGTGACCTGCTTTCTTGTATTCCTGCAAGAAACGGCTCGAGGGGCTCCGGTGCCCGTCAGTGGG
CAGAGCGCACATCGCCCACAGTCCCCGAGAAGTTGTGGGGAGGGGTCGGCAATTGAAGCGGTGCCTAGAG
AAGGTGGCGCGGGGTAAACTGGGAAAGTGATGTCGTGTACTGGCTCCGCCTTTTTCCCGAGGGTGGGGGA
GAACCGTATATAAGTGCAGTAGTCGCCGTGAACGTTCTTTTTCGCAACGGGTTTGCCGCCAGAACACAGG
TAAGTGCCGTGTGTGGTTCCCGCGGGCCTGGCCTCTTTACGGGTTATGGCCCTTGCGTGCCTTGAATTAC
TTCCACCTGGCTGCAGTACGTGATTCTTGATCCCGAGCTTCGGGTTGGAAGTGGGTGGGAGAGTTCGAGG
CCTTGCGCTTAAGGAGCCCCTTCGCCTCGTGCTTGAGTTGAGGCCTGGCCTGGGCGCTGGGGCCGCCGCG
TGCGAATCTGGTGGCACCTTCGCGCCTGTCTCGCTGCTTTCGATAAGTCTCTAGCCATTTAAAATTTTTG
ATGACCTGCTGCGACGCTTTTTTTCTGGCAAGATAGTCTTGTAAATGCGGGCCAAGATCTGCACACTGGT
ATTTCGGTTTTTGGGGCCGCGGGCGGCGACGGGGCCCGTGCGTCCCAGCGCACATGTTCGGCGAGGCGGG
GCCTGCGAGCGCGGCCACCGAGAATCGGACGGGGGTAGTCTCAAGCTGGCCGGCCTGCTCTGGTGCCTGG
CCTCGCGCCGCCGTGTATCGCCCCGCCCTGGGCGGCAAGGCTGGCCCGGTCGGCACCAGTTGCGTGAGCG
GAAAGATGGCCGCTTCCCGGCCCTGCTGCAGGGAGCTCAAAATGGAGGACGCGGCGCTCGGGAGAGCGGG
CGGGTGAGTCACCCACACAAAGGAAAAGGGCCTTTCCGTCCTCAGCCGTCGCTTCATGTGACTCCACGGA
GTACCGGGCGCCGTCCAGGCACCTCGATTAGTTCTCGAGCTTTTGGAGTACGTCGTCTTTAGGTTGGGGG
GAGGGGTTTTATGCGATGGAGTTTCCCCACACTGAGTGGGTGGAGACTGAAGTTAGGCCAGCTTGGCACT
TGATGTAATTCTCCTTGGAATTTGCCCTTTTTGAGTTTGGATCTTGGTTCATTCTCAAGCCTCAGACAGT
GGTTCAAAGTTTTTTTCTTCCATTTCAGGTGTCGTGAGGGGATCGTCGACGCCACCATGGTGAGCAAGGG
CGAGGAGCTGTTCACCGGGGTGGTGCCCATCCTGGTCGAGCTGGACGGCGACGTAAACGGCCACAAGTTC
AGCGTGTCCGGCGAGGGCGAGGGCGATGCCACCTACGGCAAGCTGACCCTGAAGTTCATCTGCACCACCG
GCAAGCTGCCCGTGCCCTGGCCCACCCTCGTGACCACCCTGACCTACGGCGTGCAGTGCTTCAGCCGCTA
CCCCGACCACATGAAGCAGCACGACTTCTTCAAGTCCGCCATGCCCGAAGGCTACGTCCAGGAGCGCACC
ATCTTCTTCAAGGACGACGGCAACTACAAGACCCGCGCCGAGGTGAAGTTCGAGGGCGACACCCTGGTGA
ACCGCATCGAGCTGAAGGGCATCGACTTCAAGGAGGACGGCAACATCCTGGGGCACAAGCTGGAGTACAA
CTACAACAGCCACAACGTCTATATCATGGCCGACAAGCAGAAGAACGGCATCAAGGTGAACTTCAAGATC
CGCCACAACATCGAGGACGGCAGCGTGCAGCTCGCCGACCACTACCAGCAGAACACCCCCATCGGCGACG
GCCCCGTGCTGCTGCCCGACAACCACTACCTGAGCACCCAGTCCGCCCTGAGCAAAGACCCCAACGAGAA
GCGCGATCACATGGTCCTGCTGGAGTTCGTGACCGCCGCCGGGATCACTCTCGGCATGGACGAGCTGTAC
AAGTAAAGCGGCCGCACTCCTCAGGTGCAGGCTGCCTATCAGAAGGTGGTGGCTGGTGTGGCCAATGCCC
TGGCTCACAAATACCACTGAGATCTTTTTCCCTCTGCCAAAAATTATGGGGACATCATGAAGCCCCTTGA
GCATCTGACTTCTGGCTAATAAAGGAAATTTATTTTCATTGCAATAGTGTGTTGGAATTTTTTGTGTCTC
TCACTCGGAAGGACATATGGGAGGGCGATCGCCAGTACTAGTGAACCTCTTCGAGGGACCTAATAACTTC
GTATAGCATACATTATACGAAGTTATATTAAGGGTTCCGGATCTCGACCTCGAAATTCTACCGGGTAGGG
GAGGCGCTTTTCCCAAGGCAGTCTGGAGCATGCGCTTTAGCAGCCCCGCTGGGCACTTGGCGCTACACAA
GTGGCCTCTGGCCTCGCACACATTCCACATCCACCGGTAGGCGCCAACCGGCTCCGTTCTTTGGTGGCCC
CTTCGCGCCACCTTCTACTCCTCCCCTAGTCAGGAAGTTCCCCCCCGCCCCGCAGCTCGCGTCGTGCAGG
ACGTGACAAATGGAAGTAGCACGTCTCACTAGTCTCGTGCAGATGGACAGCACCGCTGAGCAATGGAAGC
GGGTAGGCCTTTGGGGCAGCGGCCAATAGCAGCTTTGCTCCTTCGCTTTCTGGGCTCAGAGGCTGGGAAG
GGGTGGGTCCGGGGGCGGGCTCAGGGGCGGGCTCAGGGGCGGGGCGGGCGCCCGAAGGTCCTCCGGAGGC
CCGGCATTCTGCACGCTTCAAAAGCGCACGTCTGCCGCGCTGTTCTCCTCTTCCTCATCTCCGGGCCTTT
CGACCTGCATCCATCTAGATCTCGAGCAGCTGAAGCTTACCATGACCGAGTACAAGCCCACGGTGCGCCT
CGCCACCCGCGACGACGTCCCCAGGGCCGTACGCACCCTCGCCGCCGCGTTCGCCGACTACCCCGCCACG
CGCCACACCGTCGATCCGGACCGCCACATCGAGCGGGTCACCGAGCTGCAAGAACTCTTCCTCACGCGCG
TCGGGCTCGACATCGGCAAGGTGTGGGTCGCGGACGACGGCGCCGCGGTGGCGGTCTGGACCACGCCGGA
GAGCGTCGAAGCGGGGGCGGTGTTCGCCGAGATCGGCCCGCGCATGGCCGAGTTGAGCGGTTCCCGGCTG
GCCGCGCAGCAACAGATGGAAGGCCTCCTGGCGCCGCACCGGCCCAAGGAGCCCGCGTGGTTCCTGGCCA
CCGTCGGCGTCTCGCCCGACCACCAGGGCAAGGGTCTGGGCAGCGCCGTCGTGCTCCCCGGAGTGGAGGC
GGCCGAGCGCGCCGGGGTGCCCGCCTTCCTGGAGACCTCCGCGCCCCGCAACCTCCCCTTCTACGAGCGG
CTCGGCTTCACCGTCACCGCCGACGTCGAGGTGCCCGAAGGACCGCGCACCTGGTGCATGACCCGCAAGC
CCGGTGCCTGACGCCCGCCCCACGACCCGCAGCGCCCGACCGAAAGGAGCGCACGACCCCATGCATCGAT
GATATCAGATCCCCGGGATGCAGAAATTGATGATCTATTAAACAATAAAGATGTCCACTAAAATGGAAGT
TTTTCCTGTCATACTTTGTTAAGAAGGGTGAGAACAGAGTACCTACATTTTGAATGGAAGGATTGGAGCT
ACGGGGGTGGGGGTGGGGTGGGATTAGATAAATGCCTGCTCTTTACTGAAGGCTCTTTACTATTGCTTTA
TGATAATGTTTCATAGTTGGATATCATAATTTAAACAAGCAAAACCAAATTAAGGGCCAGCTCATTCCTC
CCACTCATGATCTATAGATCTATAGATCTCTCGTGGGATCATTGTTTTTCTCTTGATTCCCACTTTGTGG
TTCTAAGTACTGTGGTTTCCAAATGTGTCAGTTTCATAGCCTGAAGAACGAGATCAGCAGCCTCTGTTCC
ACATACACTTCATTCTCAGTATTGTTTTGCCAAGTTCTAATTCCATCAGAAGCTGGTCGAGATCCTAAGC
TTGGCTGGACGTAAACTCCTCTTCAGACCTAATAACTTCGTATAGCATACATTATACGAAGTTATATTAA
GGGTTATTGAATATGATCGGAATTGCGGCCCTGACCTGTTGGGGTCTTTAAAGCTCAAGGAAAAAGGCCA
TAGTTGATTTCTCCTAAATCAAGATAGAGTCCAATTAACTTTTTTTTTTTTTTAAGATGGAGTCTCACTC
TGTCGCCAGGCTGGACTGCAGTGGCGTGATCTCAGCTCACTGCAACCTCTGCCTCCCAGGTTCAGGCGAT
TCTTCTGTCTCAGCCTCCCGAGTAGCTGGGACTACAAGTGTGGGCCACCATGCCCAGCTAGTTTTGTATT
TTTAGTAGAGATGGGATTTCACCATCTTGGCTAGGATGGTCTTGATCTCTTGACCTTGTGATTCGCCTGC
CTCTGCCTCCCAGAGTGCTGAGATTACAGGCGTGAGCCACAGTGCCCAATTTCCATGGGTTTTCAAGAAA
AACTTAACTTACTTAAACTTCAGATCACTTCCTTAAAGGAACATACTGAGCATAGCTTGGCTGGTTAGAA
ATTAGGAAGACTAGCTTGGGCTACATGGTAAGACCCTGCCTCTACAAAAAATAAGAAAAAAGTTAGTGGC
ATGTGCCTGTAGTTCCATCTACTTGGGAGGCTGAGGTGAGAGGATCGCTTGAGCCCAGGAGGTTGAAGCT
GCAGTGAGCCACGATTGCACCACTGTACTCCAGCCTGGGTGACACAGAGTGAGACCCTGTCTCCAAACAA
AATTAGGAAGGGTTTCAGAGAGGAAATAAACACGGCCG
